Addgene plasmid #133476: pAV0661
Purpose: Expression in fission yeast from promoter pact1, integrated at ade6 locus
Depositing lab: Sophie Martin. Depositing organization: Universite de Lausanne (UNIL). Publication: A toolbox of stable integration vectors in the fission yeast Schizosaccharomyces pombe. Vjestica A, Marek M, Nkosi PJ, Merlini L, Liu G, Berard M, Billault-Chaumartin I, Martin SG. J Cell Sci. 2020 Jan 8;133(1). pii: jcs.240754. doi: 10.1242/jcs.240754. PubMed 31801797.
Backbone
  Vector backbone: pAde6PmeI(pAV0356)
  Vector type: Yeast Expression
Growth in bacteria
  Bacterial resistance: Ampicillin, 100 μg/mL
  Growth temperature: 37°C
  Growth strain: DH5alpha
  Copy number: High Copy
Gene/Insert
  Gene/Insert name: pAde6(PmeI)-p(act1)-sfGFP-terminator(ScCYC1)
  Species: S. pombe (fission yeast)
  Cloning method: Unknown
Terms and licenses: Academic/Nonprofit Terms; Industry Terms: Not Available to Industry
Depositor comments: Please see the Resource Information section for an annotated Genbank file.
How to cite: pAV0661 was a gift from Sophie Martin (Addgene plasmid # 133476 ; http://n2t.net/addgene:133476 ; RRID:Addgene_133476)
