[The description below was written by a language model from this plasmid's Addgene catalogue record and pLannotate feature annotations shown in this document.]
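Description:
pAV0661 is a 7.5 kb yeast expression plasmid from a toolbox of stable integration vectors for the fission yeast Schizosaccharomyces pombe, built on the pAde6PmeI (pAV0356) backbone. It is not designed to replicate autonomously in yeast: no yeast origin is annotated, and the stated purpose is integration at the ade6 locus. The feature table shows a full-length S. pombe ade6 coding sequence together with a short fragment of vtc4, consistent with genomic ade6-region sequence serving as the targeting homology. The "PmeI" in the backbone name suggests linearisation at that site before transformation, and ade6 would plausibly allow selection by adenine prototrophy, although the record does not spell out either point. In E. coli the plasmid is maintained at high copy through a ColE1/pUC-type origin and selected with ampicillin via the bla gene. An f1 origin, lacZα and lac promoter/operator remnants, flanking T7 and T3 promoters, and small bom, rop and lacI fragments are leftovers of the cloning-vector scaffold.

The payload is a simple reporter cassette: the act1 (actin) promoter driving superfolder GFP, closed by the S. cerevisiae CYC1 transcription terminator. The act1 promoter itself was not picked up by the automated annotation, but the unannotated stretch between the T7 promoter and the sfGFP coding sequence is where the insert name places it. Superfolder GFP is a rapidly maturing, constitutively fluorescent Aequorea-derived protein, here expressed without any annotated fusion partner. Once integrated, the construct should give stable expression of free sfGFP from a defined genomic site. This makes it useful as a fluorescent marker or expression reference, or as a template for building act1-driven constructs within the same vector series.
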