Features (pLannotate 1.2.2; 18 found; start..end, strand, type, name):
    137..186     +  misc_feature   bom (fragment): basis of mobility region from pBR322
    466..567     -  CDS            vtc4 (fragment): VTC4_SCHPO - Experimental evidence at protein level: Swiss-Prot protein existence level 1. Component of the vacuolar transporter chaperone (VTC) complex, which plays a role in vacuolar membrane fusion. From Schizosaccharomyces pombe (strain 972 / ATCC 24843) (Fission yeast).
    837..2492    +  CDS            ade6: PUR6_SCHPO - Also known as min1. Protein inferred from homology: Swiss-Prot protein existence level 3. From Schizosaccharomyces pombe (strain 972 / ATCC 24843) (Fission yeast).
   2648..2696    +  misc_feature   bom (fragment): basis of mobility region from pBR322
   2724..3152    -  rep_origin     f1 ori (sequence partly withheld): f1 bacteriophage origin of replication; arrow indicates direction of (+) strand synthesis
   3156..3311    -  CDS            lacZα (fragment): LacZα fragment of β-galactosidase; lacZ fragment
   3319..3337    +  promoter       T7 promoter: promoter for bacteriophage T7 RNA polymerase
   4224..4934    +  CDS            Superfolder GFP: Superfolder GFP is a basic (constitutively fluorescent) green fluorescent protein published in 2005, derived from Aequorea victoria. It is reported to be a very rapidly-maturing weak dimer.
   4961..5210    +  terminator     CYC1 terminator: S. cerevisiae CYC1; transcription terminator for CYC1
   5235..5253    -  promoter       T3 promoter: promoter for bacteriophage T3 RNA polymerase
   5298..5314    -  protein_bind   lac operator: The lac repressor binds to the lac operator to inhibit transcription in E. coli. This inhibition can be relieved by adding lactose or isopropyl-β-D-thiogalactopyranoside (IPTG). lac repressor encoded by lacI
   5322..5352    -  promoter       lac promoter: promoter for the E. coli lac operon
   5367..5388    -  protein_bind   CAP binding site: CAP binding activates transcription in the presence of cAMP. E. coli catabolite activator protein
   5401..5493    -  CDS            lacI (fragment): lac repressor; lacI; The lac repressor binds to the lac operator to inhibit transcription in E. coli. This inhibition can be relieved by adding lactose or isopropyl-β-D-thiogalactopyranoside (IPTG).
   5676..6264    -  rep_origin     ori: high-copy-number ColE1/pMB1/pBR322/pUC origin of replication
   6435..7295    -  CDS            AmpR: β-lactamase; bla; confers resistance to ampicillin, carbenicillin, and related antibiotics
   7296..7400    -  promoter       AmpR promoter: bla
   7495..35      +  CDS            rop (fragment) (across the origin): Rop protein, which maintains plasmids at low copy number; rop
>Addgene plasmid #133476 | pAV0661 | addgene full sequence | sequence record 263762 | Addgene NGS Result
TCGCGCGTTTCGGTGATGACGGTGAAAACCTCTGACACATGCAGCTCCCGGAGACGGTCACAGCTTGTCT
GTAAGCGGATGCCGGGAGCAGACAAGCCCGTCAGGGCGCGTCAGCGGGTGTTGGCGGGTGTCGGGGCTGG
CTTAACTATGCGGCATCAGAGCAGATTGTACTGAGAGTGCACCATAACCGGGAGAATCCTGAATAATGTG
CTGTGAAGCAGTTGAAAGAAAATTAAAGAACCCAATATAATATGCTATAAAGCAATCAAAAAATAATAGT
AAGAAACCCAAATAAAACCCCGTTGACCATGTTCCCAATTAAATTAACGCATATTAATGCAAAAAATGCA
ATATTAAGACTAGTTATTAAACCGATAATTAGTCTTCAATTATTAAAAGATGTAGTTGATTTGTATTATC
TTTCAATTGCTAATTCTAAATATATTGGAGAATTCAATGAGTTTATGCATTGAAGTTTAAGATAACATTG
GCGCTGATTGCAGCAAAAGTAATCACGCATATAGCTGTAGGACCAAAACGATCATCATATCGGACCGCAT
TATGTTTAAACGTTGCTTTATATATGGATAACGACATATACATTTATTTCTTGAAAAAATAGCAAAGCTA
TATTGATTTTAGCGTATGCTGCTTTAAAGTTGCATTTCACAATGCTTGGAAATGTAACGATGACAGAATT
AATACGATGCAAAACTCAAATAATAAACTGCGCACTAACTCACTACAATAAACAACTTTGAAAAAAAGAT
TCGTTTTTTCAACATTTACCATCTCATTAAGCTGAGCTGCCAAGGTATATACATACTTCATCGAATATGA
GCGAAAAACAGGTTGTAGGGATCCTTGGAGGTGGTCAATTGGGCCGAATGATGGTAGAGGCAGCCCATCG
CTTAAACATCAAATGCATCATCTTGGATGCAGCAAATTCTCCTGCCAAACAAATTGATGGAGGACGTGAG
CACATTGATGCATCATTTACTGACCCCGATGCAATTGTTGAACTGTCTAAGAAGTGCACGTTATTAACAA
CTGAAATTGAGCATATTAACACTGATGCCTTGGCAGCCGTTACGAAATCTGTTGCTGTTGAACCCTCTCC
TGCAACTCTGCGATGCATTCAAGACAAATATCTTCAAAAACAGCATTTACAGGTTTTTAAGATTGCACTT
CCTGAATTTTGCGATGCACCTGACCAGGAAAGTGTTGAAAAAGCAGGCCAAGAGTTTGGTTATCCTTTTG
TACTGAAAAGTAAAACATTGGCTTACGACGGTCGTGGAAATTACGTTGTTCATCAACCATCTGAGATTCC
TACTGCCATCAAAGCACTTGGTGATCGTCCGCTTTATGTTGAAAAGTTCGTTCCTTTCTCCATGGAAATT
GCAGTGATGGTAGTACGCAGTTTAGACGGAAAAGTTTATGCTTATCCTACAACTGAGACCATTCAAAAGG
ATAATGTTTGTCATTTAGTATATGCCCCTGCTCGTCTTCCCTTCTCAATTCAACAGCGTGCTCAAACCCT
TGCCATGGATGCGGTGCGCACTTTTGAAGGCGCTGGTATATATGGTGTAGAGATGTTTGTTTTGCAAGAT
GGTGAGACCATTTTACTCAACGAAATTGCTCCTCGGCCTCACAATTCAGGTCACTACACCATTGAAGCTT
GCCCAACTTCTCAGTTTGAAGCTCACTTACGGGCCATATGTGGTCTTCCTTTCAGCGAAATCAACACCCA
ACTCTCGACTTCCACAACTCATGCGTTGATGGTAAATATTTTAGGTACTGATGATCCTGATTATGTTTCA
AAGATCGCTAAACGTTCTCTGTCCATTCCCGGTGCAACTTTGCATCTTTATGGTAAAGCTGAATCTAGAA
AGGGTCGCAAGATGGGACACGTTACCATCATTTCTGATTCACCTCAAGAATGTGAACGTAGGTATCAGAT
GCTTCTTGACGTCAAAGATCCTGTCGAATCACCTGTTGTTGGTATTATCATGGGTTCGGATTCTGATTTA
AGCAAGATGAAAGATGCTGCCGTCATTTTAGATGAATTCAAGGTGCCTTACGAACTTACTATTGTTTCAG
CTCACCGCACACCAGATCGCATGGTTACTTATGCTCGTACCGCAGCTTCAAGAGGGTTGCGTGTGATTAT
TGCTGGTGCTGGTGGTGCCGCTCATTTGCCTGGTATGGTTGCTGCAATGACACCTCTTCCAGTAATCGGC
GTTCCTGTAAAAGGAAGCACTCTTGACGGAGTTGACTCTCTTCACTCTATTGTTCAGATGCCTCGAGGTG
TCCCTGTCGCCACTGTTGCTATCAATAATAGCCAAAATGCCGGTATTTTAGCCTGTCGTATACTTGCTAC
ATTTCAACCCTCCCTTTTGGCTGCTATGGAGAGCTTTATGGACAATATGAAAGAGATTGTTTTAGAAAAG
GCTGATAAATTAGAAAAAGTTGGTTGGAAAAATTATTCTGCATAGGCGACCATAGACATAACTGTTAAAT
GATTTTGCTTGCTTTTTGTTTTAAATAATATTTTATTTTGAAATTCTAGATTGTAAAATGTATTCTAAAA
AGTGATTAAAAATTAAAAATAAAAACCCCCCGAATAATGTGCTGCGACGCAGCTAGGGCGGTGTGAAATA
CCGCACAGATGCGTAAGGAGAAAATACCGCATCAGGAAATTGTAAGCGTTAATATTTTGTTAAAATTCGC
GTTAAATTTTTGTTAAATCAGCTCATTTTTTAACCAATAGGCCGAAATCGGCAAAATCCCTTATAAATCA
AAAGAATAGACCGAGATAGGGT
[37 nt withheld, positions 2823-2859]
AAAGAACGTGGACTCCAACGTCAAAGG
[49 nt withheld, positions 2887-2935]
T
[91 nt withheld, positions 2937-3027]
G
[124 nt withheld, positions 3029-3152]
CCATTCGCCATTCAGGCTGCGCAACTGTTGGGAAGGGCGATCGGTGCGGGCCTCTTCGCTATTACGCCAG
CTGGCGAAAGGGGGATGTGCTGCAAGGCGATTAAGTTGGGTAACGCCAGGGTTTTCCCAGTCACGACGTT
GTAAAACGACGGCCAGTGAGCGCGCGTAATACGACTCACTATAGGGCGAATTGGGTACCGGGCCCATTTA
AATGATCTACGATAATGAGACGGTGTTTGGGTTGTTTTTACTGAATTTTTCTTTTATTTTATGACATCTT
AATTTTTATGTTAATGATTATTCTTATACTTTTATCTATCTTTGATTAAAACTAATATTCATTCTTTTGA
TCACTAATTATTTTTATAGTATACGATTCAACCCAACTATAATACATTGTATCAAGAGAAATTTTTAATT
AGATGTAATTTAATAGCCATTTGATAAAAAAAAATTACCTTTTTTTTTGCTAGTGTTAAATTATTGATCA
TAACAATGTCGAATGAATACTAATAAAATAGGGACACGCGAGTTGCAAATACTTGAAATACCTTTGAAGA
TTTGTCTGTGAATTTTGATAAGATTTTTATGACCATCTCTTTTATATTCGATATCGTGAACTTTCATTTT
CTTTTGTTTTTTGCTTTTCAAGTTAAATAACGCGGAAATTATATTTCCTTATATGTTTATAAGAGCTTTT
AAAGGATTTGCTATATCGCTTACAGTACTACAACCGGTTGCTCAATGTTATCCGTTTCCGCGGTCTTCTT
CCGTGCGCATTCTGCCGTGAAGTGCTAACGCTGTGTGTGGCTTTATCAAAAAAGTGGCTCAAATATAGCA
ATTTCATACATATTTAAACACCCATTATACTTAAATGTATATTTTAAAATATATAAGAGATTTTCACTGT
ATAACTGTGTATCTTATCTATATGTAATCAACGGCTTCATACCACCTCAGCCAGCCGTGTTATAACTTAC
CGTTTACCAACTACATTTTTTGTAACGAACCAAAAAACCCTCAAAAGACAAGACCCTCGAGGTCGACGAA
TTCTTAATTAACATGGCAAGCTCCAAGGGTGAAGAGCTATTTACTGGGGTTGTACCCATTTTGGTAGAAC
TGGACGGAGATGTAAACGGACATAAATTCTCTGTTAGAGGTGAGGGCGAAGGCGATGCCACCAATGGTAA
ATTGACTCTGAAGTTTATATGCACTACGGGTAAATTACCTGTTCCTTGGCCAACCCTAGTAACAACTTTG
ACATATGGTGTTCAATGTTTCTCAAGATACCCAGACCATATGAAAAGGCATGATTTCTTTAAAAGTGCTA
TGCCAGAAGGCTACGTGCAAGAGAGAACTATCTCCTTTAAGGATGACGGTACGTATAAAACACGAGCAGA
AGTGAAATTCGAAGGGGATACACTAGTTAATCGCATCGAATTAAAGGGTATAGACTTTAAGGAAGATGGT
AATATTCTCGGCCATAAACTTGAGTATAATTTCAACTCGCATAATGTGTACATTACAGCTGACAAACAAA
AGAACGGAATTAAAGCGAATTTTAAAATCAGGCACAACGTCGAAGATGGGTCTGTTCAACTTGCCGATCA
TTATCAGCAAAACACCCCTATTGGTGATGGTCCAGTCTTGTTACCCGATAATCACTACTTAAGCACACAG
TCTAGATTGTCAAAAGATCCGAATGAAAAGCGTGATCACATGGTTTTATTGGAATTTGTCACCGCTGCAG
GAATAACTCACGGAATGGACGAGCTTTATAAGCCCGGGGCGGCCGCTTAAGGCGCGCCTCATGTAATTAG
TTATGTCACGCTTACATTCACGCCCTCCTCCCACATCCGCTCTAACCGAAAAGGAAGGAGTTAGACAACC
TGAAGTCTAGGTCCCTATTTATTTTTTTTAATAGTTATGTTAGTATTAAGAACGTTATTTATATTTCAAA
TTTTTCTTTTTTTTCTGTACAAACGCGTGTACGCATGTAACATTATACTGAAAACCTTGCTTGAGAAGGT
TTTGGGACGCTCGAAGGCTTTAATTTGCAGATCTGAGCTCCAGCTTTTGTTCCCTTTAGTGAGGGTTAAT
TGCGCGCTTGGCGTAATCATGGTCATAGCTGTTTCCTGTGTGAAATTGTTATCCGCTCACAATTCCACAC
AACATACGAGCCGGAAGCATAAAGTGTAAAGCCTGGGGTGCCTAATGAGTGAGCTAACTCACATTAATTG
CGTTGCGCTCACTGCCCGCTTTCCAGTCGGGAAACCTGTCGTGCCAGCTGCATTAATGAATCGGCCAACG
CGCGGGGAGAGGCGGTTTGCGTATTGGGCGCTCTTCCGCTTCCTCGCTCACTGACTCGCTGCGCTCGGTC
GTTCGGCTGCGGCGAGCGGTATCAGCTCACTCAAAGGCGGTAATACGGTTATCCACAGAATCAGGGGATA
ACGCAGGAAAGAACATGTGAGCAAAAGGCCAGCAAAAGGCCAGGAACCGTAAAAAGGCCGCGTTGCTGGC
GTTTTTCCATAGGCTCCGCCCCCCTGACGAGCATCACAAAAATCGACGCTCAAGTCAGAGGTGGCGAAAC
CCGACAGGACTATAAAGATACCAGGCGTTTCCCCCTGGAAGCTCCCTCGTGCGCTCTCCTGTTCCGACCC
TGCCGCTTACCGGATACCTGTCCGCCTTTCTCCCTTCGGGAAGCGTGGCGCTTTCTCATAGCTCACGCTG
TAGGTATCTCAGTTCGGTGTAGGTCGTTCGCTCCAAGCTGGGCTGTGTGCACGAACCCCCCGTTCAGCCC
GACCGCTGCGCCTTATCCGGTAACTATCGTCTTGAGTCCAACCCGGTAAGACACGACTTATCGCCACTGG
CAGCAGCCACTGGTAACAGGATTAGCAGAGCGAGGTATGTAGGCGGTGCTACAGAGTTCTTGAAGTGGTG
GCCTAACTACGGCTACACTAGAAGAACAGTATTTGGTATCTGCGCTCTGCTGAAGCCAGTTACCTTCGGA
AAAAGAGTTGGTAGCTCTTGATCCGGCAAACAAACCACCGCTGGTAGCGGTGGTTTTTTTGTTTGCAAGC
AGCAGATTACGCGCAGAAAAAAAGGATCTCAAGAAGATCCTTTGATCTTTTCTACGGGGTCTGACGCTCA
GTGGAACGAAAACTCACGTTAAGGGATTTTGGTCATGAGATTATCAAAAAGGATCTTCACCTAGATCCTT
TTAAATTAAAAATGAAGTTTTAAATCAATCTAAAGTATATATGAGTAAACTTGGTCTGACAGTTACCAAT
GCTTAATCAGTGAGGCACCTATCTCAGCGATCTGTCTATTTCGTTCATCCATAGTTGCCTGACTCCCCGT
CGTGTAGATAACTACGATACGGGAGGGCTTACCATCTGGCCCCAGTGCTGCAATGATACCGCGAGACCCA
CGCTCACCGGCTCCAGATTTATCAGCAATAAACCAGCCAGCCGGAAGGGCCGAGCGCAGAAGTGGTCCTG
CAACTTTATCCGCCTCCATCCAGTCTATTAATTGTTGCCGGGAAGCTAGAGTAAGTAGTTCGCCAGTTAA
TAGTTTGCGCAACGTTGTTGCCATTGCTACAGGCATCGTGGTGTCACGCTCGTCGTTTGGTATGGCTTCA
TTCAGCTCCGGTTCCCAACGATCAAGGCGAGTTACATGATCCCCCATGTTGTGCAAAAAAGCGGTTAGCT
CCTTCGGTCCTCCGATCGTTGTCAGAAGTAAGTTGGCCGCAGTGTTATCACTCATGGTTATGGCAGCACT
GCATAATTCTCTTACTGTCATGCCATCCGTAAGATGCTTTTCTGTGACTGGTGAGTACTCAACCAAGTCA
TTCTGAGAATAGTGTATGCGGCGACCGAGTTGCTCTTGCCCGGCGTCAATACGGGATAATACCGCGCCAC
ATAGCAGAACTTTAAAAGTGCTCATCATTGGAAAACGTTCTTCGGGGCGAAAACTCTCAAGGATCTTACC
GCTGTTGAGATCCAGTTCGATGTAACCCACTCGTGCACCCAACTGATCTTCAGCATCTTTTACTTTCACC
AGCGTTTCTGGGTGAGCAAAAACAGGAAGGCAAAATGCCGCAAAAAAGGGAATAAGGGCGACACGGAAAT
GTTGAATACTCATACTCTTCCTTTTTCAATATTATTGAAGCATTTATCAGGGTTATTGTCTCATGAGCGG
ATACATATTTGAATGTATTTAGAAAAATAAACAAATAGGGGTTCCGCGCACATTTCCCCGAAAAGTGCCA
CCTGACGTCTAAGAAACCATTATTATCATGACATTAACCTATAAAAATAGGCGTATCACGAGGCCCTTTC
GTC
